>Addgene plasmid #197465 | 2BT-His-TEV-cs-ATG3_H262A | addgene full sequence | sequence record 389427 | Addgene NGS Result
TTCTTGAAGACGAAAGGGCCTCGTGATACGCCTATTTTTATAGGTTAATGTCATGATAATAATGGTTTCT
TAGACGTCAGGTGGCACTTTTCGGGGAAATGTGCGCGGAACCCCTATTTGTTTATTTTTCTAAATACATT
CAAATATGTATCCGCTCATGAGACAATAACCCTGATAAATGCTTCAATAACATTGAAAAAGGAAGAGTAT
GAGTATTCAACATTTCCGTGTCGCCCTTATTCCCTTTTTTGCGGCATTTTGCCTTCCTGTTTTTGCTCAC
CCAGAAACGCTGGTGAAAGTAAAAGATGCTGAAGATCAGTTGGGTGCACGAGTGGGTTACATCGAACTGG
ATCTCAACAGCGGTAAGATCCTTGAGAGTTTTCGCCCCGAAGAACGTTTTCCAATGATGAGCACTTTTAA
AGTTCTGCTATGTGGCGCGGTATTATCCCGTGTTGACGCCGGGCAAGAGCAACTCGGTCGCCGCATACAC
TATTCTCAGAATGACTTGGTTGAGTACTCACCAGTCACAGAAAAGCATCTTACGGATGGCATGACAGTAA
GAGAATTATGCAGTGCTGCCATAACCATGAGTGATAACACTGCGGCCAACTTACTTCTGACAACGATCGG
AGGACCGAAGGAGCTAACCGCTTTTTTGCACAACATGGGGGATCATGTAACTCGCCTTGATCGTTGGGAA
CCGGAGCTGAATGAAGCCATACCAAACGACGAGCGTGACACCACGATGCCTGCAGCAATGGCAACAACGT
TGCGCAAACTATTAACTGGCGAACTACTTACTCTAGCTTCCCGGCAACAATTAATAGACTGGATGGAGGC
GGATAAAGTTGCAGGACCACTTCTGCGCTCGGCCCTTCCGGCTGGCTGGTTTATTGCTGATAAATCTGGA
GCCGGTGAGCGTGGGTCTCGCGGTATCATTGCAGCACTGGGGCCAGATGGTAAGCCCTCCCGTATCGTAG
TTATCTACACGACGGGGAGTCAGGCAACTATGGATGAACGAAATAGACAGATCGCTGAGATAGGTGCCTC
ACTGATTAAGCATTGGTAACTGTCAGACCAAGTTTACTCATATATACTTTAGATTGATTTAAAACTTCAT
TTTTAATTTAAAAGGATCTAGGTGAAGATCCTTTTTGATAATCTCATGACCAAAATCCCTTAACGTGAGT
TTTCGTTCCACTGAGCGTCAGACCCCGTAGAAAAGATCAAAGGATCTTCTTGAGATCCTTTTTTTCTGCG
CGTAATCTGCTGCTTGCAAACAAAAAAACCACCGCTACCAGCGGTGGTTTGTTTGCCGGATCAAGAGCTA
CCAACTCTTTTTCCGAAGGTAACTGGCTTCAGCAGAGCGCAGATACCAAATACTGTCCTTCTAGTGTAGC
CGTAGTTAGGCCACCACTTCAAGAACTCTGTAGCACCGCCTACATACCTCGCTCTGCTAATCCTGTTACC
AGTGGCTGCTGCCAGTGGCGATAAGTCGTGTCTTACCGGGTTGGACTCAAGACGATAGTTACCGGATAAG
GCGCAGCGGTCGGGCTGAACGGGGGGTTCGTGCACACAGCCCAGCTTGGAGCGAACGACCTACACCGAAC
TGAGATACCTACAGCGTGAGCTATGAGAAAGCGCCACGCTTCCCGAAGGGAGAAAGGCGGACAGGTATCC
GGTAAGCGGCAGGGTCGGAACAGGAGAGCGCACGAGGGAGCTTCCAGGGGGAAACGCCTGGTATCTTTAT
AGTCCTGTCGGGTTTCGCCACCTCTGACTTGAGCGTCGATTTTTGTGATGCTCGTCAGGGGGGCGGAGCC
TATGGAAAAACGCCAGCAACGCGGCCTTTTTACGGTTCCTGGCCTTTTGCTGGCCTTTTGCTCACATGTT
CTTTCCTGCGTTATCCCCTGATTCTGTGGATAACCGTATTACCGCCTTTGAGTGAGCTGATACCGCTCGC
CGCAGCCGAACGACCGAGCGCAGCGAGTCAGTGAGCGAGGAAGCGGAAGAGCGCCTGATGCGGTATTTTC
TCCTTACGCATCTGTGCGGTATTTCACACCGCAATGGTGCACTCTCAGTACAATCTGCTCTGATGCCGCA
TAGTTAAGCCAGTATACACTCCGCTATCGCTACGTGACTGGGTCATGGCTGCGCCCCGACACCCGCCAAC
ACCCGCTGACGCGCCCTGACGGGCTTGTCTGCTCCCGGCATCCGCTTACAGACAAGCTGTGACCGTCTCC
GGGAGCTGCATGTGTCAGAGGTTTTCACCGTCATCACCGAAACGCGCGAGGCAGCTGCGGTAAAGCTCAT
CAGCGTGGTCGTGAAGCGATTCACAGATGTCTGCCTGTTCATCCGCGTCCAGCTCGTTGAGTTTCTCCAG
AAGCGTTAATGTCTGGCTTCTGATAAAGCGGGCCATGTTAAGGGCGGTTTTTTCCTGTTTGGTCACTGAT
GCCTCCGTGTAAGGGGGATTTCTGTTCATGGGGGTAATGATACCGATGAAACGAGAGAGGATGCTCACGA
TACGGGTTACTGATGATGAACATGCCCGGTTACTGGAACGTTGTGAGGGTAAACAACTGGCGGTATGGAT
GCGGCGGGACCAGAGAAAAATCACTCAGGGTCAATGCCAGCGCTTCGTTAATACAGATGTAGGTGTTCCA
CAGGGTAGCCAGCAGCATCCTGCGATGCAGATCCGGAACATAATGGTGCAGGGCGCTGACTTCCGCGTTT
CCAGACTTTACGAAACACGGAAACCGAAGACCATTCATGTTGTTGCTCAGGTCGCAGACGTTTTGCAGCA
GCAGTCGCTTCACGTTCGCTCGCGTATCGGTGATTCATTCTGCTAACCAGTAAGGCAACCCCGCCAGCCT
AGCCGGGTCCTCAACGACAGGAGCACGATCATGCGCACCCGTGGCCAGGACCCAACGCTGCCCGAGATGC
GCCGCGTGCGGCTGCTGGAGATGGCGGACGCGATGGATATGTTCTGCCAAGGGTTGGTTTGCGCATTCAC
AGTTCTCCGCAAGAATTGATTGGCTCCAATTCTTGGAGTGGTGAATCCGTTAGCGAGGTGCCGCCGGCTT
CCATTCAGGTCGAGGTGGCCCGGCTCCATGCACCGCGACGCAACGCGGGGAGGCAGACAAGGTATAGGGC
GGCGCCTACAATCCATGCCAACCCGTTCCATGTGCTCGCCGAGGCGGCATAAATCGCCGTGACGATCAGC
GGTCCAATGATCGAAGTTAGGCTGGTAAGAGCCGCGAGCGATCCTTGAAGCTGTCCCTGATGGTCGTCAT
CTACCTGCCTGGACAGCATGGCCTGCAACGCGGGCATCCCGATGCCGCCGGAAGCGAGAAGAATCATAAT
GGGGAAGGCCATCCAGCCTCGCGTCGCGAACGCCAGCAAGACGTAGCCCAGCGCGTCGGCCGCCATGCCG
GCGATAATGGCCTGCTTCTCGCCGAAACGTTTGGTGGCGGGACCAGTGACGAAGGCTTGAGCGAGGGCGT
GCAAGATTCCGAATACCGCAAGCGACAGGCCGATCATCGTCGCGCTCCAGCGAAAGCGGTCCTCGCCGAA
AATGACCCAGAGCGCTGCCGGCACCTGTCCTACGAGTTGCATGATAAAGAAGACAGTCATAAGTGCGGCG
ACGATAGTCATGCCCCGCGCCCACCGGAAGGAGCTGACTGGGTTGAAGGCTCTCAAGGGCATCGGTCGAC
GCTCTCCCTTATGCGACTCCTGCATTAGGAAGCAGCCCAGTAGTAGGTTGAGGCCGTTGAGCACCGCCGC
CGCAAGGAATGGTGCATGCAAGGAGATGGCGCCCAACAGTCCCCCGGCCACGGGGCCTGCCACCATACCC
ACGCCGAAACAAGCGCTCATGAGCCCGAAGTGGCGAGCCCGATCTTCCCCATCGGTGATGTCGGCGATAT
AGGCGCCAGCAACCGCACCTGTGGCGCCGGTGATGCCGGCCACGATGCGTCCGGCGTAGAGGATCGAGAT
CTCGATCCCGCGAAATTAATACGACTCACTATAGGGAGACCACAACGGTTTCCCTCTAGTGCCGGCTCCG
GAGAGCTCTTTAATTAAGCGGCCGCCCTGCAGGACTCGAGTTCTAGAAATAATTTTGTTTAACTTTAAGA
AGGAGATATACATATGAAATCTTCTCACCATCACCATCACCATGAAAACCTGTACTTCCAATCCAATGCA
ATGCAGAATGTGATTAATACTGTGAAGGGAAAGGCACTGGAAGTGGCTGAGTACCTGACCCCGGTCCTCA
AGGAATCAAAGTTTAAGGAAACAGGTGTAATTACCCCAGAAGAGTTTGTGGCAGCTGGAGATCACCTAGT
CCACCACTGTCCAACATGGCAATGGGCTACAGGGGAAGAATTGAAAGTGAAGGCATACCTACCAACAGGC
AAACAATTTTTGGTAACCAAAAATGTGCCGTGCTATAAGCGGTGCAAACAGATGGAATATTCAGATGAAT
TGGAAGCTATCATTGAAGAAGATGATGGTGATGGCGGATGGGTAGATACATATCACAACACAGGTATTAC
AGGAATAACGGAAGCCGTTAAAGAGATCACACTGGAAAATAAGGACAATATAAGGCTTCAAGATTGCTCA
GCACTATGTGAAGAGGAAGAAGATGAAGATGAAGGAGAAGCTGCAGATATGGAAGAATATGAAGAGAGTG
GATTGTTGGAAACAGATGAGGCTACCCTAGATACAAGGAAAATAGTAGAAGCTTGTAAAGCCAAAACTGA
TGCTGGCGGTGAAGATGCTATTTTGCAAACCAGAACTTATGACCTTTACATCACTTATGATAAATATTAC
CAGACTCCACGATTATGGTTGTTTGGCTATGATGAGCAACGGCAGCCTTTAACAGTTGAGCACATGTATG
AAGACATCAGTCAGGATCATGTGAAGAAAACAGTGACCATTGAAAATCACCCTCATCTGCCACCACCTCC
CATGTGTTCAGTTGCGCCATGCAGGCATGCTGAGGTGATGAAGAAAATCATTGAGACTGTTGCAGAAGGA
GGGGGAGAACTTGGAGTTCATATGTATCTTCTTATTTTCTTGAAATTTGTACAAGCTGTCATTCCAACAA
TAGAATATGACTACACAAGACACTTCACAATGTAATAATAACATTGGAAGTGGATAACGGATCCGCGATC
GCGGCGCGCCACCTGGTGGCCGGCCGGTACCACGCGTGCGCGCTGATCCGGCTGCTAACAAAGCCCGAAA
GGAAGCTGAGTTGGCTGCTGCCACCGCTGAGCAATAACTAGCATAACCCCTTGGGGCCTCTAAACGGGTC
TTGAGGGGTTTTTTGCTGAAAGGAGGAACTATATCCGGATATCCACAGGACGGGTGTGGTCGCCATGATC
GCGTAGTCGATAGTGGCTCCAAGTAGCGAAGCGAGCAGGACTGGGCGGCGGCCAAAGCGGTCGGACAGTG
CTCCGAGAACGGGTGCGCATAGAAATTGCATCAACGCATATAGCGCTAGCAGCACGCCATAGTGACTGGC
GATGCTGTCGGAATGGACGATATCCCGCAAGAGGCCCGGCAGTACCGGCATAACCAAGCCTATGCCTACA
GCATCCAGGGTGACGGTGCCGAGGATGACGATGAGCGCATTGTTAGATTTCATACACGGTGCCTGACTGC
GTTAGCAATTTAACTGTGATAAACTACCGCATTAAAGCTTATCGATGATAAGCTGTCAAACATGAGAA
Features (pLannotate 1.2.2; 16 found; start..end, strand, type, name):
    104..208     +  promoter       AmpR promoter: bla
    209..1069    +  CDS            AmpR: β-lactamase; bla; confers resistance to ampicillin, carbenicillin, and related antibiotics
   1240..1828    +  rep_origin     ori: high-copy-number ColE1/pMB1/pBR322/pUC origin of replication
   2014..2153    -  misc_feature   bom: basis of mobility region from pBR322
   2255..2446    -  CDS            rop: Rop protein, which maintains plasmids at low copy number; rop
   2463..2843    +  CDS            YPB1_ECOLX: Protein predicted: Swiss-Prot protein existence level 4. From Escherichia coli.
   3085..3985    -  CDS            TcR (fragment): tetracycline efflux protein; tet; confers resistance to tetracycline
   4007..4025    +  promoter       T7 promoter: promoter for bacteriophage T7 RNA polymerase
   4114..4136    +  RBS            RBS: efficient ribosome binding site from bacteriophage T7 gene 10 (Olins and Rangwala, 1989)
   4156..4173    +  CDS            6xHis: 6xHis affinity tag
   4174..4190    +  CDS            TEV site (fragment): tobacco etch virus (TEV) protease recognition and cleavage site
   4201..5142    +  CDS            ATG3: ATG3_HUMAN - Also known as APG3, APG3L. Experimental evidence at protein level: Swiss-Prot protein existence level 1. E2 conjugating enzyme required for the cytoplasm to vacuole transport (Cvt), autophagy, and mitochondrial homeostasis. Responsible for the E2-like covalent binding of phosphatidylethanolamine to the C- terminal Gly of ATG8-like proteins (GABARAP, GABARAPL1, GABARAPL2 or MAP1LC3A). The ATG12-ATG5 conjugate plays a role of an E3 and promotes the transfer of ATG8-like proteins from ATG3 to phosphatidylethanolamine (PE). This step is required for the membrane association of ATG8-li
   5231..5280    +  CDS            SET1 (fragment): solubility-enhancement tag derived from T7 phage gene 10B
   5288..5335    +  terminator     T7 terminator: transcription terminator for bacteriophage T7 RNA polymerase
   5361..5653    -  CDS            TcR (fragment): tetracycline efflux protein; tet; confers resistance to tetracycline
   5701..5729    -  promoter       tet promoter: E. coli promoter for tetracycline efflux protein gene
