[The description below was written by a language model from this plasmid's Addgene catalogue record and pLannotate feature annotations shown in this document.]
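Description:
2BT-His-TEV-cs-ATG3_H262A is a 5,738-nt bacterial expression plasmid built on the 2BT backbone, a pBR322-derived T7 expression vector designed for ligation-independent cloning. It is propagated in E. coli under ampicillin selection, provided by a β-lactamase gene with its own promoter, and it replicates from a ColE1/pMB1-type origin. The catalogue lists it as high copy, although the annotation also detects the rop gene and the bom mobility region inherited from pBR322, and Rop normally moderates copy number. Two fragments of the tetracycline resistance gene and its promoter flank the expression cassette. These are remnants of the pBR322 tet gene interrupted by the cassette, so tetracycline resistance should not be expected.

The payload is the human ATG3 coding sequence carrying the H262A substitution. It sits downstream of a T7 promoter and the phage T7 gene 10 ribosome binding site and is followed by a T7 terminator. Expression therefore requires a host that supplies T7 RNA polymerase. No lac operator or lacI gene appears in the feature table. The protein is made with an N-terminal 6xHis tag followed by a TEV protease recognition site, which allows metal-affinity purification and subsequent removal of the tag. A short match to a T7 gene 10-derived solubility tag lies after the ATG3 reading frame, just upstream of the terminator, and is most likely vector sequence rather than a fusion partner.

ATG3 is the E2-like enzyme that transfers ATG8-family proteins such as LC3 and GABARAP onto phosphatidylethanolamine during autophagy. The construct is intended for producing recombinant mutant protein, but the record does not state the functional effect of H262A.
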