Addgene plasmid #197465: 2BT-His-TEV-cs-ATG3_H262A
Purpose: Bacterial Expression of human ATG3 H262A
Depositing lab: James Hurley. Depositing organization: University of California, Berkeley.
Backbone
  Vector backbone: 2BT
  Vector type: Bacterial Expression
Growth in bacteria
  Bacterial resistance: Ampicillin, 100 μg/mL
  Growth temperature: 37°C
  Growth strain: DH5alpha
  Copy number: High Copy
Gene/Insert
  Gene/Insert name: ATG3
  Species: H. sapiens (human)
  Mutation: H262A
  Entrez Gene: ATG3 (a.k.a. APG3, APG3-LIKE, APG3L, PC3-96, hApg3)
  Tag / fusion protein: His (N terminal on insert)
  Cloning method: Ligation Independent Cloning
Terms and licenses: Academic/Nonprofit Terms; Industry Terms: Not Available to Industry
How to cite: 2BT-His-TEV-cs-ATG3_H262A was a gift from James Hurley (Addgene plasmid # 197465)
